Addgene plasmid #240513: pEJS2783 CMV-AcrIIC3-FLAGNLS-mCherry-3xmiR-16 CMV-BFP
Purpose: Mammalian expression of AcrIIC3-mCherry fusion with microRNA target sites in the 3' UTR as a reporter of microRNA repression. BFP expressed separately as a transfection control.
Depositing lab: Erik Sontheimer. Depositing organization: University of Massachusetts, Worcester. Publication: Absolute Quantification of Mammalian MicroRNAs for Therapeutic RNA Cleavage and Detargeting. Kraus C, Wang J, Zheng H, Broderick J, Ajaykumar N, Zamani M, Yang M, Cecchini K, Liang SQ, Kolumba O, Chase K, Lee J, Xue W, Sontheimer E, Gainetdinov I. RNA. 2025 May 28:rna.080566.125. doi: 10.1261/rna.080566.125. PubMed 40436630.
Backbone
  Vector backbone: pCDest
  Total vector size (bp): 8015
  Vector type: Mammalian Expression
Growth in bacteria
  Bacterial resistance: Ampicillin, 100 μg/mL
  Growth temperature: 37°C
  Growth strain: DH5alpha
  Copy number: Unknown
Gene/Insert
  Gene/Insert name: AcrIIC3
  Species: Neisseria meningitidis
  Insert size (bp): 348
  Promoter: CMV
  Tag / fusion protein: FLAG (C terminal on insert); mCherry (C terminal on insert); hsa-miR-16 Target Sites (C terminal on insert)
  Cloning method: Gibson Cloning
  Sequencing primers: 5′ cggaattgtacccgcgg
Terms and licenses: Academic/Nonprofit Terms; Industry Terms: Not Available to Industry
How to cite: pEJS2783 CMV-AcrIIC3-FLAGNLS-mCherry-3xmiR-16 CMV-BFP was a gift from Erik Sontheimer (Addgene plasmid # 240513 ; http://n2t.net/addgene:240513 ; RRID:Addgene_240513)
