[The description below was written by a language model from this plasmid's Addgene catalogue record and pLannotate feature annotations shown in this document.]
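Description:
pEJS2783 CMV-AcrIIC3-FLAGNLS-mCherry-3xmiR-16 CMV-BFP is an approximately 8 kb mammalian expression plasmid built on the pCDest backbone and designed as a dual-fluorescence reporter of microRNA activity. It is maintained in E. coli through a high-copy ColE1/pUC-type origin and selected with ampicillin via the β-lactamase gene. An f1 origin and remnants of lac, lacZα and phage promoter sequences (T3, T7, SP6) are carried over from the backbone.

The plasmid carries two separate transcription units in the same orientation. In the first, a cytomegalovirus promoter (annotated in the sequence as the simian CMV IE94 enhancer/promoter) drives the Neisseria meningitidis anti-CRISPR protein AcrIIC3 (348 bp), fused at its C terminus to a FLAG tag, a nuclear localisation signal and mCherry, and terminated by a bGH polyadenylation signal. According to the catalogue entry, three target sites for hsa-miR-16 sit in the 3′ UTR. These sites, the AcrIIC3 coding region and the NLS are not individually annotated in the feature table, but unannotated gaps are present in the expected positions. In cells expressing miR-16, this transcript should be repressed, lowering red fluorescence and anti-CRISPR levels. The second unit uses the human CMV enhancer/promoter with a chimeric intron to express mTagBFP2 independently of the microRNA sites, giving a transfection control against which mCherry can be normalised. An EMCV IRES and an SV40 poly(A) signal are annotated downstream of BFP, with no coding sequence annotated after the IRES.

The construct is intended for measuring microRNA-mediated repression in transfected mammalian cells, in work on microRNA quantification and detargeting.
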