Features (pLannotate 1.2.2; 25 found; start..end, strand, type, name):
      1..589     +  rep_origin     ori: high-copy-number ColE1/pMB1/pBR322/pUC origin of replication
    772..864     +  CDS            lacI (fragment): lac repressor; lacI; The lac repressor binds to the lac operator to inhibit transcription in E. coli. This inhibition can be relieved by adding lactose or isopropyl-β-D-thiogalactopyranoside (IPTG).
    877..898     +  protein_bind   CAP binding site: CAP binding activates transcription in the presence of cAMP. E. coli catabolite activator protein
    913..943     +  promoter       lac promoter: promoter for the E. coli lac operon
    951..967     +  protein_bind   lac operator: The lac repressor binds to the lac operator to inhibit transcription in E. coli. This inhibition can be relieved by adding lactose or isopropyl-β-D-thiogalactopyranoside (IPTG). lac repressor encoded by lacI
   1012..1030    +  promoter       T3 promoter: promoter for bacteriophage T3 RNA polymerase
   1074..1142    +  CDS            large T antigen (fragment): large T antigen from SV40 (simian virus 40)
   1165..1286    +  polyA_signal   SV40 poly(A) signal: SV40 polyadenylation signal
   1304..1321    +  promoter       T3 promoter (fragment): promoter for bacteriophage T3 RNA polymerase
   1336..1355    -  misc_feature   MCS (fragment): pUC18/19 multiple cloning site
   1370..1832    -  misc_feature   IRES: internal ribosome entry site (IRES) of the encephalomyocarditis virus (EMCV)
   1997..2707    -  CDS            mTagBFP2: mTagBFP2 is a basic (constitutively fluorescent) blue fluorescent protein published in 2011, derived from Entacmaea quadricolor. It is reported to be a very rapidly-maturing monomer with very low acid sensitivity.
   2713..2731    -  promoter       T7 promoter: promoter for bacteriophage T7 RNA polymerase
   2776..2908    -  intron         chimeric intron: chimera between introns from human β-globin and immunoglobulin heavy chain genes
   3069..3280    -  promoter       CMV promoter: human cytomegalovirus (CMV) immediate early promoter
   3281..3658    -  enhancer       CMV enhancer: human cytomegalovirus immediate early enhancer
   3911..4022    -  polyA_signal   bGH poly(A) signal: bovine growth hormone polyadenylation signal
   4133..4840    -  CDS            mCherry: mCherry is a basic (constitutively fluorescent) red fluorescent protein published in 2004, derived from Discosoma sp.. It is reported to be a very rapidly-maturing monomer with low acid sensitivity.
   4879..4903    -  CDS            2xFLAG (fragment): two tandem FLAG® epitope tags
   5295..5313    -  promoter       SP6 promoter: promoter for bacteriophage SP6 RNA polymerase
   5348..6325    -  promoter       CMV IE94 promoter: enhancer/promoter region of simian cytomegalovirus major immediate early transcription unit IE94
   6332..6398    +  CDS            lacZα (fragment): LacZα fragment of β-galactosidase; lacZ fragment
   6403..6831    +  rep_origin     f1 ori (sequence partly withheld): f1 bacteriophage origin of replication; arrow indicates direction of (+) strand synthesis
   6884..6988    +  promoter       AmpR promoter: bla
   6989..7849    +  CDS            AmpR: β-lactamase; bla; confers resistance to ampicillin, carbenicillin, and related antibiotics
>Addgene plasmid #240513 | pEJS2783 CMV-AcrIIC3-FLAGNLS-mCherry-3xmiR-16 CMV-BFP | addgene full sequence | sequence record 477190 | Addgene NGS Result
TTGAGATCCTTTTTTTCTGCGCGTAATCTGCTGCTTGCAAACAAAAAAACCACCGCTACCAGCGGTGGTT
TGTTTGCCGGATCAAGAGCTACCAACTCTTTTTCCGAAGGTAACTGGCTTCAGCAGAGCGCAGATACCAA
ATACTGTTCTTCTAGTGTAGCCGTAGTTAGGCCACCACTTCAAGAACTCTGTAGCACCGCCTACATACCT
CGCTCTGCTAATCCTGTTACCAGTGGCTGCTGCCAGTGGCGATAAGTCGTGTCTTACCGGGTTGGACTCA
AGACGATAGTTACCGGATAAGGCGCAGCGGTCGGGCTGAACGGGGGGTTCGTGCACACAGCCCAGCTTGG
AGCGAACGACCTACACCGAACTGAGATACCTACAGCGTGAGCTATGAGAAAGCGCCACGCTTCCCGAAGG
GAGAAAGGCGGACAGGTATCCGGTAAGCGGCAGGGTCGGAACAGGAGAGCGCACGAGGGAGCTTCCAGGG
GGAAACGCCTGGTATCTTTATAGTCCTGTCGGGTTTCGCCACCTCTGACTTGAGCGTCGATTTTTGTGAT
GCTCGTCAGGGGGGCGGAGCCTATGGAAAAACGCCAGCAACGCGGCCTTTTTACGGTTCCTGGCCTTTTG
CTGGCCTTTTGCTCACATGTTCTTTCCTGCGTTATCCCCTGATTCTGTGGATAACCGTATTACCGCCTTT
GAGTGAGCTGATACCGCTCGCCGCAGCCGAACGACCGAGCGCAGCGAGTCAGTGAGCGAGGAAGCGGAAG
AGCGCCCAATACGCAAACCGCCTCTCCCCGCGCGTTGGCCGATTCATTAATGCAGCTGGCACGACAGGTT
TCCCGACTGGAAAGCGGGCAGTGAGCGCAACGCAATTAATGTGAGTTAGCTCACTCATTAGGCACCCCAG
GCTTTACACTTTATGCTCCCGGCTCGTATGTTGTGTGGAATTGTGAGCGGATAACAATTTCACACAGGAA
ACAGCTATGACCATGATTACGCCAAGCGCGCAATTAACCCTCACTAAAGGGAACAAAAGCTGGGTACCGC
CCGGATCGATCCTTATCGGATTTTACCACATTTGTAGAGGTTTTACTTGCTTTAAAAAACCTCCCACATC
TCCCCCTGAACCTGAAACATAAAATGAATGCAATTGTTGTTGTTAACTTGTTTATTGCAGCTTATAATGG
TTACAAATAAAGCAATAGCATCACAAATTTCACAAATAAAGCATTTTTTTCACTGCATTCTAGTTGTGGT
TTGTCCAAACTCATCAATGTATCTTATCATGTCTGCTCGAAGCATTAACCCTCACTAAAGGGAAGCGGCC
GCCCGGGTCGACTCTAGAGGATCCCGGGTTGTGGCAAGCTTATCATCGTGTTTTTCAAAGGAAAACCACG
TCCCCGTGGTTCGGGGGGCCTAGACGTTTTTTTAACCTCGACTAAACACATGTAAAGCATGTGCACCGAG
GCCCCAGATCAGATCCCATACAATGGGGTACCTTCTGGGCATCCTTCAGCCCCTTGTTGAATACGCTTGA
GGAGAGCCATTTGACTCTTTCCACAACTATCCAACTCACAACGTGGCACTGGGGTTGTGCCGCCTTTGCA
GGTGTATCTTATACACGTGGCTTTTGGCCGCAGAGGCACCTGTCGCCAGGTGGGGGGTTCCGCTGCCTGC
AAAGGGTCGCTACAGACGTTGTTTGTCTTCAAGAAGCTTCCAGAGGAACTGCTTCCTTCACGACATTCAA
CAGACCTTGCATTCCTTTGGCGAGAGGGGAAAGACCCCTAGGAATGCTCGTCAAGAAGACAGGGCCAGGT
TTCCGGGCCCTCACATTGCCAAAAGACGGCAATATGGTGGAAAATAACATATAGACAAACGCACACCGGC
CTTATTCCAAGCGGCTTCGGCCAGTAACGTTAGGGGGGGGGGAGGGAGAGGGGGGGGGGGGAGAGGGGCG
GAATTGGCCGCCCTAGATGCATGCTCGACGCGTTCAATTAAGCTTGTGCCCCAGTTTGCTAGGGAGGTCG
CAGTATCTGGCCACTGCCACCTCGTGCTGCTCGACGTAGGTCTCGTTGTTGGCCTCCTTGATTCTTTCCA
GTCTGTAGTCCACATAGTAGACGCCAGGCATCTTGAGGTTCTTAGCGGGTTTCTTGGATCTATATGTGGT
CTTGGCGTTTGCGATCAGATGGCTCCCGCCCACGAGCTTCAGGGCCATGTCGTTTCTGCCTTCCAGGCCG
CCGTCAGCGGGGTACAGCGTCTCGGTGAAGGCCTCCCAGCCGAGTGTTTTCTTCTGCATCACAGGGCCGT
TGGATGTGAAGTTCACCCCTCTGATCTTGACGTTGTAGATGAGGCAGCCGTCCTGGAGGCTGGTGTCCTG
GGTAGCGGTCAGCACGCCCCCGTCTTCGTATGTGGTGACTCTCTCCCATGTGAAGCCCTCAGGGAAGGAC
TGCTTGAAGAAGTCGGGGATGCCCTGGGTGTGGTTGATGAAGGTCTTGCTGCCGTAGAGGAAGCTAGTAG
CCAGGATGTCGAAGGCGAAGGGGAGAGGGCCGCCCTCGACCACCTTGATTCTCATGGTCTGGGTGCCCTC
GTAGGGCTTGCCTTCGCCCTCGGATGTGCACTTGAAGTGATGGTTGTCCACGGTGCCCTCCATGTACAGC
TTCATGTGCATGTTCTCCTTAATCAGCTCTTCGCCCTTAGACACCATTCTAGCCTATAGTGAGTCGTATT
AAGTACTCTAGCCTTAAGAGCTGTAATTGAACTGGGAGTGGACACCTGTGGAGAGAAAGGCAAAGTGGAT
GTCAGTAAGACCAATAGGTGCCTATCAGAAACGCAAGAGTCTTCTCTGTCTCGACAAGCCCAGTTTCTAT
TGGTCTCCTTAAACCTGTCTTGTAACCTTGATACTTACCTGCCCAGTGCCTCACGACCAACTTCTGCAAG
GCTACCTTAAGAGAGTCACTGCAGCTTAAGTTCGAGACTGTTGTGTCAGAAGCACTGACTGCGTTAGCAA
TTTAACTGTGATAAACTACCGCAATAAAGCTTCTAGTGATCTGACGGTTCACTAAACGAGCTCTGCTTAT
ATAGACCTCCCACCGTACACGCCTACCGCCCATTTGCGTCAACGGGGCGGGCGATCGCAGTTGTTACGAC
ATTTTGGAAAGTCCCGTTGATTTTGGTGCCAAAACAAACTCCCATTGACGTCAATGGGGTGGAGACTTGG
AAATCCCCGTGAGTCAAACCGCTATCCACGCCCATTGGTGTACTGCCAAAACCGCATCACCATGGTAATA
GCGATGACTAATACGTAGATGTACTGCCAAGTAGGAAAGTCCCGTAAGGTCATGTACTGGGCATAATGCC
AGGCGGGCCATTTACCGTCATTGACGTCAATAGGGGGCGGACTTGGCATATGATACACTTGATGTACTGC
CAAGTGGGCAGTTTACCGTAAATACTCCACCCATTGACGTCAATGGAAAGTCCCTATTGGCGTTACTATG
GGAACATACGTCATTATTGACGTCAATGGGCGGGGGTCGTTGGGCGGTCAGCCAGGCGGGCCATTTACCG
TAAGTTATGTAACGCGGAACTCCATATATGGGCTATGAACTAATGACCCCGTAATTGATTACTATTAATA
ACTAGTCAATAATCAATGCCAACATGGCGGTCATATTGGACATGAGCCAATATAAATGTACATATTATGA
TATAGATACAACGTATGCAATGGCCAATAGCCAATATTGATTTATGCTATATAACCAATGAATAATATGG
CTAATGGCCAATATTGAAGATCACCCGCCATGCTACTTATCTACCTAGGCTATTGTCTTCCCAATCCTCC
CCCTTGCTGTCCTGCCCCACCCCACCCCCCAGAATAGAATGACACCTACTCAGACAATGCGATGCAATTT
CCTCATTTTATTAGGAAAGGACAGTGGGAGTGGCACCTTCCAGGGTCAAGGAAGGCACGGGGGAGGGGCA
AACAACAGATGGCTGGCAACTAGAAGGCACAGTCGAGGCTGATCAGCGAGCTGCTAGTAGCAGCACGTAA
ATATTGGCTAGCAGCACGTAAATATTGGCTAGCAGCACGTAAATATTGGCTCGAGTGATGGCCGCTTTAT
CACTTGTACAGCTCGTCCATGCCGCCGGTGGAGTGGCGGCCCTCAGCGCGTTCGTACTGTTCCACGATGG
TGTAGTCCTCGTTGTGGGAGGTGATGTCCAACTTGATGTTGACGTTGTAGGCGCCGGGCAGCTGCACGGG
CTTCTTGGCCTTGTAGGTGGTCTTGACCTCAGCGTAGTAGTGGCCGCCGTCCTTCAGCTTCAGCCTCTGC
TTGATCTCGCCCTTCAGGGCGCCGTCCTCGGGGTACATCCGCTCGGAGGAGGCCTCCCAGCCCATGGTCT
TCTTCTGCATTACGGGGCCGTCGGAGGGGAAGTTGGTGCCGCGCAGCTTCACCTTGTAGATGAACTCGCC
GTCCTGCAGTGAGGAGTCCTGGGTCACGGTCACCACGCCGCCGTCCTCGAAGTTCATCACGCGCTCCCAC
TTGAAGCCCTCGGGGAAGGACAGCTTCAAGTAGTCGGGGATGTCGGCGGGGTGCTTCACGTAGGCCTTGG
AGCCGTACATGAACTGAGGGGACAGGATGTCCCAGGCGAAGGGCAGGGGGCCACCCTTGGTCACCTTCAG
CTTGGCGGTCTGGGTGCCCTCGTAGGGGCGGCCCTCGCCCTCGCCCTCGATCTCGAACTCGTGGCCGTTC
ACGGAGCCCTCCATGTGCACCTTGAAGCGCATGAACTCCTTGATGATGGCCATGTTATCCTCCTCGCCCT
TGCTCACCATACTTCCGGATCCCACCTTTCTCTTCTTCTTAGGGGAGCCCTTATCATCATCATCCTTATA
ATCCCCGCCAATTTTGAAAATTTCTTTGCCATTGGCCGCCGCAAGGAAATCTCTCCGTTCGACGGGCAAT
CGAACATACTCGCTCTCTTCAATCTCCCACGCATCAATGCTTATACCAGTACAGCTTTCTGCGAACGCCT
TGAGCTTAGCGAGGAATTCGGTCATCGCTGGTGACTCATCATTGAAAAGGAATGCTCTATACTGTCCGTC
CAAGGAGGCGTTGGTGTCTTTGGCGCGAAGATACTCGTCGATTATACTAACTCTGGCGTTAATTATCTTG
GCAAGGCGCCGTTTTTCCGTGCGACTGACCTTCTCGAAGCCGTTGAAGCTGGTGAAAATAATGGCCCGTT
TGAACATGGTGGCGACCGGTGGATCGGCCGCGGGTACAATTCCGTCTATAGTGTCACCTAAATCAAGCTT
GCTCCGACGTCCCCAGGCAGAATGGCGGTTCCCTAAACGAGCATTGCTTATATAGACCTCCCATTAGGCA
CGCCTACCGCCCATTTACGTCAATGGAACGCCCATTTGCGTCATTGCCCCTCCCCATTGACGTCAATGGG
GATGTACTTGGCAGCCATCGCGGGCCATTTACCGCCATTGACGTCAATGGGAGTACTGCCAATGTACCCT
GGCGTACTTCCAATAGTAATGTACTTGCCAAGTTACTATTAATAGATATTGATGTACTGCCAAGTGGGCC
ATTTACCGTCATTGACGTCAATAGGGGGCGTGAGAACGGATATGAATGGGCAATGAGCCATCCCATTGAC
GTCAATGGTGGGTGGTCCTATTGACGTCAATGGGCATTGAGCCAGGCGGGCCATTTACCGTAATTGACGT
CAATGGGGGAGGCGCCATATACGTCAATAGGACCGCCCATATGACGTCAATAGGAAAGACCATATATAGA
GACCATTGACGTCAATGGGGGAGTGGCTATGGGCGGTATTAGGAAGCCCCATATATGGTATATGGGACCG
CCCATTGGGAGGGGCTATCTACGTCAATAGGAAAACCCATATATGGAATACTATATGGCATAGGGCCAAT
ACATAGTATTGAACCTGGCCAATAGCCATATTGGCATAGGGCCATATTGGATATTGCCTATATATTGATC
CTGGCATATAGCCAATATGGCCGCCATTATTGGCACCATGCCAATTCAATATGGCGGACTTGGCACAGGG
CCAAGACCCCTCCTCAAACTTGGCACCGTGCCAAGTAGACCCCTCCCCAGTTGGCACAGTGCCAGGTCCG
CCATATTGAATTGGCATGGTGCCAAGTCCGCCATATTGAATTGGCTGGGGTCCAGATCCACCATATTGAA
TTGGCACGAGTCCATATACGCCATATTGAATTGGCACAGGTCCAGATCCACCATATTGAATTGGCATGAG
TCCATATACGCCATATTGAATTGGCGGTCGACTGGCGTAATAGCGAAGAGGCCCGCACCGATCGCCCTTC
CCAACAGTTGCGCAGCCTGAATGGCGAATGGG
[124 nt withheld, positions 6403-6526]
C
[91 nt withheld, positions 6528-6618]
A
[49 nt withheld, positions 6620-6668]
CCTTTGACGTTGGAGTCCACGTTCTTT
[37 nt withheld, positions 6696-6732]
ACCCTATCTCGGTCTATTCTTTTGATTTATAAGGGATTTTGCCGATTTCGGCCTATTGGTTAAAAAATGA
GCTGATTTAACAAAAATTTAACGCGAATTTTAACAAAATATTAACGCTTACAATTTAGGTGGCACTTTTC
GGGGAAATGTGCGCGGAACCCCTATTTGTTTATTTTTCTAAATACATTCAAATATGTATCCGCTCATGAG
ACAATAACCCTGATAAATGCTTCAATAATATTGAAAAAGGAAGAGTATGAGTATTCAACATTTCCGTGTC
GCCCTTATTCCCTTTTTTGCGGCATTTTGCCTTCCTGTTTTTGCTCACCCAGAAACGCTGGTGAAAGTAA
AAGATGCTGAAGATCAGTTGGGTGCACGAGTGGGTTACATCGAACTGGATCTCAACAGCGGTAAGATCCT
TGAGAGTTTTCGCCCCGAAGAACGTTTTCCAATGATGAGCACTTTTAAAGTTCTGCTATGTGGCGCGGTA
TTATCCCGTATTGACGCCGGGCAAGAGCAACTCGGTCGCCGCATACACTATTCTCAGAATGACTTGGTTG
AGTACTCACCAGTCACAGAAAAGCATCTTACGGATGGCATGACAGTAAGAGAATTATGCAGTGCTGCCAT
AACCATGAGTGATAACACTGCGGCCAACTTACTTCTGACAACGATCGGAGGACCGAAGGAGCTAACCGCT
TTTTTGCACAACATGGGGGATCATGTAACTCGCCTTGATCGTTGGGAACCGGAGCTGAATGAAGCCATAC
CAAACGACGAGCGTGACACCACGATGCCTGTAGCAATGGCAACAACGTTGCGCAAACTATTAACTGGCGA
ACTACTTACTCTAGCTTCCCGGCAACAATTAATAGACTGGATGGAGGCGGATAAAGTTGCAGGACCACTT
CTGCGCTCGGCCCTTCCGGCTGGCTGGTTTATTGCTGATAAATCTGGAGCCGGTGAGCGTGGGTCTCGCG
GTATCATTGCAGCACTGGGGCCAGATGGTAAGCCCTCCCGTATCGTAGTTATCTACACGACGGGGAGTCA
GGCAACTATGGATGAACGAAATAGACAGATCGCTGAGATAGGTGCCTCACTGATTAAGCATTGGTAACTG
TCAGACCAAGTTTACTCATATATACTTTAGATTGATTTAAAACTTCATTTTTAATTTAAAAGGATCTAGG
TGAAGATCCTTTTTGATAATCTCATGACCAAAATCCCTTAACGTGAGTTTTCGTTCCACTGAGCGTCAGA
CCCCGTAGAAAAGATCAAAGGATCTTC
